Addgene plasmid #54692: mVenus-Peroxisomes-2
Purpose: (Empty Backbone) Localization: Peroxisomes, Excitation: 515, Emission: 528
Depositing lab: Michael Davidson. Depositing organization: Florida State University, Tallahassee.
Backbone
  Vector backbone: mVenus
  Backbone size w/o insert (bp): 4750
  Vector type: Mammalian Expression
  Selectable markers: Neomycin (select with G418)
  Backbone size (bp): 4750
  Tag / fusion protein: mVenus (C terminal on backbone); Peroximal Targeting Signal 1 (PTS1) (C terminal on backbone)
Growth in bacteria
  Bacterial resistance: Kanamycin, 50 μg/mL
  Growth temperature: 37°C
  Growth strain: DH5alpha
  Copy number: High Copy
Gene/Insert
  Gene/Insert name: mVenus-Peroxisomes
  Tag / fusion protein: Peroxisomal Targeting Signal 1 (PTS1; Ser-Lys-Leu) (C terminal on insert)
Terms and licenses: Academic/Nonprofit Terms; Industry Terms
Depositor comments: . Excitation = 515; Emission = 528
How to cite: mVenus-Peroxisomes-2 was a gift from Michael Davidson (Addgene plasmid # 54692 ; http://n2t.net/addgene:54692 ; RRID:Addgene_54692)
