[The description below was written by a language model from this plasmid's Addgene catalogue record.]
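Description:
mVenus-Peroxisomes-2 is a mammalian expression plasmid of about 4.75 kb that encodes the yellow fluorescent protein mVenus carrying a peroxisomal targeting signal type 1 (PTS1) at its C terminus. PTS1 is the short Ser-Lys-Leu tripeptide recognised by the cytosolic peroxisomal import receptor, which delivers fully folded cargo proteins into the peroxisomal matrix. Appending it to the end of mVenus therefore concentrates the fluorescence in peroxisomes, where it appears as discrete puncta rather than a diffuse cytoplasmic signal. The record gives an excitation peak of 515 nm and an emission peak of 528 nm, consistent with a monomeric YFP variant imaged with standard yellow filter sets.

The plasmid is maintained at high copy in E. coli under kanamycin selection. It also carries a neomycin resistance marker, so transfected mammalian cells can be selected with G418 to make stable lines. The catalogue entry does not state the promoter driving the fusion, the origin of replication or the polyadenylation signal, and no feature table is provided, so these elements cannot be confirmed from the record. Although the entry is flagged as an empty backbone, it also lists the mVenus-PTS1 fusion as the insert, so the construct works as a ready-made organelle marker, not as a vector awaiting a gene of interest. It is typically used as a live-cell fluorescent label for peroxisomes, for example to follow their number, distribution and dynamics by microscopy, or as a reference marker in colocalisation experiments alongside spectrally distinct fluorescent proteins.
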