>Addgene plasmid #54692 | mVenus-Peroxisomes-2 | depositor partial sequence | sequence record 85089 | insert sequence
GGTAGGCGTGTACGGTGGGAGGTCTATATAAGCAGAGCTGGTTTAGTGAACCGTCAGATCCGCTAGCGCT
ACCGGACTCAGATCTCGAGCTCAAGCTTCGAATTCTGCAGTCGACGGTACCGCGGGCCCGGGATCCACCG
GTCGCCACCATGGTGAGCAAGGGCGAGGAGCTGTTCACCGGGGTGGTGCCCATCCTGGTCGAGCTGGACG
GCGACGTAAACGGCCACAAGTTCAGCGTGTCCGGCGAGGGCGAGGGCGATGCCACCTACGGCAAGCTGAC
CCTGAAGCTGATCTGCACCACCGGCAAGCTGCCCGTGCCCTGGCCCACCCTCGTGACCACCCTGGGCTAC
GGCCTGCAGTGCTTCGCCCGCTACCCCGACCACATGAAGCAGCACGACTTCTTCAAGTCCGCCATGCCCG
AAGGCTACGTCCAGGAGCGCACCATCTTCTTCAAGGACGACGGCAACTACAAGACCCGCGCCGAGGTGAA
GTTCGAGGGCGACACCCTGGTGAACCGCATCGAGCTGAAGGGCATCGACTTCAAGGAGGACGGCAACATC
CTGGGGCACAAGCTGGAGTACAACTACAACAGCCACAACGTCTATATCACCGCCGACAAGCAGAAGAACG
GCATCAAGGCCAACTTCAAGATCCGCCACAACATCGAGGACGGCGGCGTGCAGCTCGCCGACCACTACCA
GCAGAACACCCCCATCGGCGACGGCCCCGTGCTGCTGCCCGACAACCACTACCTGAGCTACCAGTCCAAA
CTGAGCAAAGACCCCAACGAGAAGCGCGATCACATGGTCCTGCTGGAGTTCGTGACCGCCGCCGGGATCA
CTCTCGGCATGGACGAGCTGTACAAGTCCGGATCCAAGCTGTAGCGGCCGCGACTCTAGATCATAATCAG
CCATACCACATTTGTAGAGGTTTTACTTGCTTTAAAAAAACCTCCCACACCTCCCCCCTGAACCTGAAAC
ATAAAATGAATGCA
