>Addgene plasmid #54692 | mVenus-Peroxisomes-2 | addgene partial sequence | sequence record 90546 | CMV-F 5'-CGCAAATGGGCGGTAGGCGTG-3'
GTGAACCGTCAGATCCGCTAGCGCTACCGGACTCAGATCTCGAGCTCAAGCTTCGAATTCTGCAGTCGAC
GGTACCGCGGGCCCGGGATCCACCGGTCGCCACCATGGTGAGCAAGGGCGAGGAGCTGTTCACCGGGGTG
GTGCCCATCCTGGTCGAGCTGGACGGCGACGTAAACGGCCACAAGTTCAGCGTGTCCGGCGAGGGCGAGG
GCGATGCCACCTACGGCAAGCTGACCCTGAAGCTGATCTGCACCACCGGCAAGCTGCCCGTGCCCTGGCC
CACCCTCGTGACCACCCTGGGCTACGGCCTGCAGTGCTTCGCCCGCTACCCCGACCACATGAAGCAGCAC
GACTTCTTCAAGTCCGCCATGCCCGAAGGCTACGTCCAGGAGCGCACCATCTTCTTCAAGGACGACGGCA
ACTACAAGACCCGCGCCGAGGTGAAGTTCGAGGGCGACACCCTGGTGAACCGCATCGAGCTGAAGGGCAT
CGACTTCAAGGAGGACGGCAACATCCTGGGGCACAAGCTGGAGTACAACTACAACAGCCACAACGTCTAT
ATCACCGCCGACAAGCAGAAGAACGGCATCAAGGCCAACTTCAAGATCCGCCACAACATCGAGGACGGCG
GCGTGCAGCTCGCCGACCACTACCAGCAGAACACCCCCATCGGCGACGGCCCCGTGCTGCTGCCCGACAA
CCACTACCTGAGCTACCAGTCCAAACTGAGCAAAGACCCCAACGAGAAGCGCGATCACATGGTCCTGCTG
GAGTTCGTGACCGCCGCCGGGATCACTCTCGGCATGGACGAGCTGTACAAGTCCGGATCCAAGCTGTAGC
GGCCGCGACTCTAGATCATAATCAGCCATACCACAT
